>Addgene plasmid #101608 | pDONR221-ZNF883 | depositor full sequence | sequence record 191677 | Full Sequence
ATGGAGAGTGAAAAAATATATATGACGGCAAACCCATACCTCTGCACAGAGTGCGGAAAAGGATACACGT
GTTTGGCCAGTTTAACCCAACACCAGAAGACCCATATAGGAGAGAAACCGTATGAATGTAAGATCTGCGG
AAAGAGTTTCACGAGAAATTCGAACCTTGTCCAACACCAAAGGATCCACACAGGAGAAAAGCCATATGAG
TGTAATGAGTGTGGAAAGGCTTTCAGCCAGAGCACAAATTTGATCCAACACCAAAGAGTCCACACTGGTG
AAAAGCCATATGAGTGTAATGAGTGTGAAAAGACTTTTTCCCACAGATCGAGCCTGAGGAACCATGAGAG
GATCCATACAGGTGAGAAACCATACCCCTGTAATGAATGCGGAAAGGCATTCAGCCATATTTCGGCTTTG
ACACAACACCACAGGATACATACAGGAAAAAAGCCATATGAATGCACAGAATGCGGGAAGACATTCAGCA
GGAGCACCCACCTAATAGAACACCAAGGAATCCACAGTGAAGAAAAATCATACCAGTGTAAACAATGCAG
GAAAGTATTCTGCCACAGTACCAGCCTAATCAGACACCAGAGGACACACACTGGAGAAAAACCATATGAG
TGTAATGAGTGCGGGAAGGCTTTTTCACATACACCAGCTTTTATCCAACATCAGAGAATACATACTGGAG
AGAAGCCGTATGAGTGTAATGCCTGCGGGAAAGCTTTTAACAGATCAGCCCATTTGACTGAACACCAAAG
AACCCATACTGGTGAGAAGCCATATGTATGTAAAGAGTGTGGGAAGACTTTCAGCAGATCGACCCACCTT
ACAGAACACCTAAAGATCCACAGCTGTGTAAAGCCATATCAGTGTAATGAGTGCCAAAAACTTTTCTGTT
ACAGGACGAGTTTAATCAGGCACCAGAGAACCCACACCGGAGAAAAGCCGTACCAATGTAATGAATGTGG
AAAATCTTTTTCCCTGAGCAGTGCCCTGACAAAACATAAGAGAATCCATACCAGAGAGAGGCCATACCAA
TGCACAAAGTGTGGTGATGTTTTCTGCCATTCGACGAGCCTAATAAGACACCAAAAAACCCATTTCAGAA
AAGAAACCCTTGCTGACAACTTTCTTGTACAAAGTTGGCATTATAAGAAAGCATTGCTTATCAATTTGTT
GCAACGAACAGGTCACTATCAGTCAAAATAAAATCATTATTTGCCATCCAGCTGATATCCCCTATAGTGA
GTCGTATTACATGGTCATAGCTGTTTCCTGGCAGCTCTGGCCCGTGTCTCAAAATCTCTGATGTTACATT
GCACAAGATAAAAATATATCATCATGAACAATAAAACTGTCTGCTTACATAAACAGTAATACAAGGGGTG
TTATGAGCCATATTCAACGGGAAACGTCGAGGCCGCGATTAAATTCCAACATGGATGCTGATTTATATGG
GTATAAATGGGCTCGCGATAATGTCGGGCAATCAGGTGCGACAATCTATCGCTTGTATGGGAAGCCCGAT
GCGCCAGAGTTGTTTCTGAAACATGGCAAAGGTAGCGTTGCCAATGATGTTACAGATGAGATGGTCAGAC
TAAACTGGCTGACGGAATTTATGCCTCTTCCGACCATCAAGCATTTTATCCGTACTCCTGATGATGCATG
GTTACTCACCACTGCGATCCCCGGAAAAACAGCATTCCAGGTATTAGAAGAATATCCTGATTCAGGTGAA
AATATTGTTGATGCGCTGGCAGTGTTCCTGCGCCGGTTGCATTCGATTCCTGTTTGTAATTGTCCTTTTA
ACAGCGATCGCGTATTTCGTCTCGCTCAGGCGCAATCACGAATGAATAACGGTTTGGTTGATGCGAGTGA
TTTTGATGACGAGCGTAATGGCTGGCCTGTTGAACAAGTCTGGAAAGAAATGCATAAACTTTTGCCATTC
TCACCGGATTCAGTCGTCACTCATGGTGATTTCTCACTTGATAACCTTATTTTTGACGAGGGGAAATTAA
TAGGTTGTATTGATGTTGGACGAGTCGGAATCGCAGACCGATACCAGGATCTTGCCATCCTATGGAACTG
CCTCGGTGAGTTTTCTCCTTCATTACAGAAACGGCTTTTTCAAAAATATGGTATTGATAATCCTGATATG
AATAAATTGCAGTTTCATTTGATGCTCGATGAGTTTTTCTAATCAGAATTGGTTAATTGGTTGTAACACT
GGCAGAGCATTACGCTGACTTGACGGGACGGCGCAAGCTCATGACCAAAATCCCTTAACGTGAGTTACGC
GTCGTTCCACTGAGCGTCAGACCCCGTAGAAAAGATCAAAGGATCTTCTTGAGATCCTTTTTTTCTGCGC
GTAATCTGCTGCTTGCAAACAAAAAAACCACCGCTACCAGCGGTGGTTTGTTTGCCGGATCAAGAGCTAC
CAACTCTTTTTCCGAAGGTAACTGGCTTCAGCAGAGCGCAGATACCAAATACTGTTCTTCTAGTGTAGCC
GTAGTTAGGCCACCACTTCAAGAACTCTGTAGCACCGCCTACATACCTCGCTCTGCTAATCCTGTTACCA
GTGGCTGCTGCCAGTGGCGATAAGTCGTGTCTTACCGGGTTGGACTCAAGACGATAGTTACCGGATAAGG
CGCAGCGGTCGGGCTGAACGGGGGGTTCGTGCACACAGCCCAGCTTGGAGCGAACGACCTACACCGAACT
GAGATACCTACAGCGTGAGCTATGAGAAAGCGCCACGCTTCCCGAAGGGAGAAAGGCGGACAGGTATCCG
GTAAGCGGCAGGGTCGGAACAGGAGAGCGCACGAGGGAGCTTCCAGGGGGAAACGCCTGGTATCTTTATA
GTCCTGTCGGGTTTCGCCACCTCTGACTTGAGCGTCGATTTTTGTGATGCTCGTCAGGGGGGCGGAGCCT
ATGGAAAAACGCCAGCAACGCGGCCTTTTTACGGTTCCTGGCCTTTTGCTGGCCTTTTGCTCACATGTTC
TTTCCTGCGTTATCCCCTGATTCTGTGGATAACCGTATTACCGCCTTTGAGTGAGCTGATACCGCTCGCC
GCAGCCGAACGACCGAGCGCAGCGAGTCAGTGAGCGAGGAAGCGGAAGAGCGCCCAATACGCAAACCGCC
TCTCCCCGCGCGTTGGCCGATTCATTAATGCAGCTGGCACGACAGGTTTCCCGACTGGAAAGCGGGCAGT
GAGCGCAACGCAATTAATACGCGTACCGCTAGCCAGGAAGAGTTTGTAGAAACGCAAAAAGGCCATCCGT
CAGGATGGCCTTCTGCTTAGTTTGATGCCTGGCAGTTTATGGCGGGCGTCCTGCCCGCCACCCTCCGGGC
CGTTGCTTCACAACGTTCAAATCCGCTCCCGGCGGATTTGTCCTACTCAGGAGAGCGTTCACCGACAAAC
AACAGATAAAACGAAAGGCCCAGTCTTCCGACTGAGCCTTTCGTTTTATTTGATGCCTGGCAGTTCCCTA
CTCTCGCGTTAACGCTAGCATGGATGTTTTCCCAGTCACGACGTTGTAAAACGACGGCCAGTCTTAAGCT
CGGGCCCCAAATAATGATTTTATTTTGACTGATAGTGACCTGTTCGTTGCAACAAATTGATGAGCAATGC
TTTTTTATAATGCCAACTTTGTACAAAAAAGTTG
Features (pLannotate 1.2.2; 11 found; start..end, strand, type, name):
      1..114     +  CDS            ZNF883 (fragment): ZN883_HUMAN - Experimental evidence at protein level: Swiss-Prot protein existence level 1. May be involved in transcriptional regulation. From Homo sapiens (Human).
    937..959     +  CDS            CCR5TC (fragment): zinc-finger domain from the CCR5-224 (+) zinc-finger nuclease that recognizes the left half-site target sequence in the human CCR5 gene (Perez et al., 2008; Gross et al., 2013)
   1135..1233    -  protein_bind   attL2: mutant version of attL; recombination site for the Gateway® LR reaction LR Clonase™
   1251..1269    -  promoter       T7 promoter: promoter for bacteriophage T7 RNA polymerase
   1403..2212    +  CDS            KanR: aminoglycoside phosphotransferase; aph(3')-Ia; confers resistance to kanamycin in bacteria or G418 (Geneticin®) in eukaryotes
   2359..2947    +  rep_origin     ori: high-copy-number ColE1/pMB1/pBR322/pUC origin of replication
   3130..3222    +  CDS            lacI (fragment): lac repressor; lacI; The lac repressor binds to the lac operator to inhibit transcription in E. coli. This inhibition can be relieved by adding lactose or isopropyl-β-D-thiogalactopyranoside (IPTG).
   3277..3304    -  terminator     rrnB T2 terminator: transcription terminator T2 from the E. coli rrnB gene
   3436..3479    +  terminator     rrnB T1 terminator: Escherichia coli rrnB; transcription terminator T1 from the E. coli rrnB gene
   3526..3562    -  CDS            lacZα (fragment): LacZα fragment of β-galactosidase; lacZ fragment
   3579..3674    +  protein_bind   attL3: mutant version of attL; recombination site for the Gateway® LR reaction LR Clonase™
