[The description below was written by a language model from this plasmid's Addgene catalogue record and pLannotate feature annotations shown in this document.]
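Description:
pDONR221-ZNF883 is a Gateway entry clone built on the Invitrogen pDONR221 backbone and carrying the open reading frame of human ZNF883, a zinc-finger protein thought to act in transcriptional regulation. It belongs to the Human TFome Collection, a library of human transcription factor ORFs assembled for cell fate engineering. According to the depositor, the insert was produced by gene synthesis. The plasmid is about 3.7 kb, replicates in E. coli from a high-copy ColE1/pUC-type origin, and is selected with kanamycin through the aph(3')-Ia (KanR) gene.

The ORF sits between attL recombination sites, so an LR Clonase reaction can transfer it into any compatible attR destination vector. The automated annotation labels one site attL2 and the other attL3. A standard pDONR221 entry clone would be expected to carry attL1 and attL2, so the attL3 label may be a misassignment by the annotation software. The last nucleotide of the stop codon was removed, which lets the coding sequence read through into C-terminal tags or fusion partners supplied by the destination vector. The entry clone has no eukaryotic promoter for the insert, so expression depends on the destination vector. The backbone also carries rrnB T1 and T2 terminators upstream of the cassette, which insulate it from read-through transcription, a T7 promoter next to attL2, and M13 primer sites for sequence verification.

The feature table labels only a short fragment of ZNF883 at the start of the record. A small hit to an engineered CCR5 zinc-finger domain lies within the insert region and most likely reflects zinc-finger sequence similarity, not a separate element. The short lacI and lacZα fragments are likewise probably backbone remnants with no function.
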