Addgene plasmid #101608: pDONR221-ZNF883
Purpose: Donor Vector containing ZNF883 transcription factor, part of the Human TFome Collection
Depositing lab: George Church. Depositing organization: Harvard Medical School. Publication: A comprehensive library of human transcription factors for cell fate engineering. Ng AHM, Khoshakhlagh P, Rojo Arias JE, Pasquini G, Wang K, Swiersy A, Shipman SL, Appleton E, Kiaee K, Kohman RE, Vernet A, Dysart M, Leeper K, Saylor W, Huang JY, Graveline A, Taipale J, Hill DE, Vidal M, Melero-Martin JM, Busskamp V, Church GM. Nat Biotechnol. 2021 Apr;39(4):510-519. doi: 10.1038/s41587-020-0742-6. Epub 2020 Nov 30. PubMed 33257861.
Backbone
  Vector backbone: pDONR221
  Backbone manufacturer: Invitrogen
  Vector type: Gateway shuttling vector
Growth in bacteria
  Bacterial resistance: Kanamycin, 50 μg/mL
  Growth temperature: 37°C
  Growth strain: DH5alpha
  Copy number: High Copy
Gene/Insert
  Gene/Insert name: ZNF883 (alt name: P0CG24 (Uniprot ID))
  Species: H. sapiens (human)
  Mutation: Last nucleotide of stop codon removed to allow for Gateway C-terminal fusions
  Entrez Gene: ZNF883
  Cloning method: Gateway Cloning
  Sequencing primers: 5′ M13F(-21); 3′ M13R
Terms and licenses: Academic/Nonprofit Terms; Industry Terms: Not Available to Industry
Depositor comments: Harvard generated by gene synthesis
How to cite: pDONR221-ZNF883 was a gift from George Church (Addgene plasmid # 101608 ; http://n2t.net/addgene:101608 ; RRID:Addgene_101608)
