>Addgene plasmid #101608 | pDONR221-ZNF883 | depositor partial sequence | sequence record 191678 | insert
ATGGAGAGTGAAAAAATATATATGACGGCAAACCCATACCTCTGCACAGAGTGCGGAAAAGGATACACGT
GTTTGGCCAGTTTAACCCAACACCAGAAGACCCATATAGGAGAGAAACCGTATGAATGTAAGATCTGCGG
AAAGAGTTTCACGAGAAATTCGAACCTTGTCCAACACCAAAGGATCCACACAGGAGAAAAGCCATATGAG
TGTAATGAGTGTGGAAAGGCTTTCAGCCAGAGCACAAATTTGATCCAACACCAAAGAGTCCACACTGGTG
AAAAGCCATATGAGTGTAATGAGTGTGAAAAGACTTTTTCCCACAGATCGAGCCTGAGGAACCATGAGAG
GATCCATACAGGTGAGAAACCATACCCCTGTAATGAATGCGGAAAGGCATTCAGCCATATTTCGGCTTTG
ACACAACACCACAGGATACATACAGGAAAAAAGCCATATGAATGCACAGAATGCGGGAAGACATTCAGCA
GGAGCACCCACCTAATAGAACACCAAGGAATCCACAGTGAAGAAAAATCATACCAGTGTAAACAATGCAG
GAAAGTATTCTGCCACAGTACCAGCCTAATCAGACACCAGAGGACACACACTGGAGAAAAACCATATGAG
TGTAATGAGTGCGGGAAGGCTTTTTCACATACACCAGCTTTTATCCAACATCAGAGAATACATACTGGAG
AGAAGCCGTATGAGTGTAATGCCTGCGGGAAAGCTTTTAACAGATCAGCCCATTTGACTGAACACCAAAG
AACCCATACTGGTGAGAAGCCATATGTATGTAAAGAGTGTGGGAAGACTTTCAGCAGATCGACCCACCTT
ACAGAACACCTAAAGATCCACAGCTGTGTAAAGCCATATCAGTGTAATGAGTGCCAAAAACTTTTCTGTT
ACAGGACGAGTTTAATCAGGCACCAGAGAACCCACACCGGAGAAAAGCCGTACCAATGTAATGAATGTGG
AAAATCTTTTTCCCTGAGCAGTGCCCTGACAAAACATAAGAGAATCCATACCAGAGAGAGGCCATACCAA
TGCACAAAGTGTGGTGATGTTTTCTGCCATTCGACGAGCCTAATAAGACACCAAAAAACCCATTTCAGAA
AAGAAACCCTTGCTGA
